>Addgene plasmid #231275 | pAVEC1_N-Renilla | addgene full sequence | sequence record 458404 | Addgene NGS Result
TTGAGATCCTTTTTTTCTGCGCGTAATCTGCTGCTTGCAAACAAAAAAACCACCGCTACCAGCGGTGGTT
TGTTTGCCGGATCAAGAGCTACCAACTCTTTTTCCGAAGGTAACTGGCTTCAGCAGAGCGCAGATACCAA
ATACTGTTCTTCTAGTGTAGCCGTAGTTAGGCCACCACTTCAAGAACTCTGTAGCACCGCCTACATACCT
CGCTCTGCTAATCCTGTTACCAGTGGCTGCTGCCAGTGGCGATAAGTCGTGTCTTACCGGGTTGGACTCA
AGACGATAGTTACCGGATAAGGCGCAGCGGTCGGGCTGAACGGGGGGTTCGTGCACACAGCCCAGCTTGG
AGCGAACGACCTACACCGAACTGAGATACCTACAGCGTGAGCTATGAGAAAGCGCCACGCTTCCCGAAGG
GAGAAAGGCGGACAGGTATCCGGTAAGCGGCAGGGTCGGAACAGGAGAGCGCACGAGGGAGCTTCCAGGG
GGAAACGCCTGGTATCTTTATAGTCCTGTCGGGTTTCGCCACCTCTGACTTGAGCGTCGATTTTTGTGAT
GCTCGTCAGGGGGGCGGAGCCTATGGAAAAACGCCAGCAACGCGGCCTTTTTACGGTTCCTGGCCTTTTG
CTGGCCTTTTGCTCACATGTTCTTTCCTGCGTTATCCCCTGATTCTGTGGATAACCGTATTACCGCCTTT
GAGTGACTGAAGAACCGAGCGCCGCCGTCTAAAAAGGTGATGTGTATTTGAGTAAAACAGCTTGCGTCAT
GCGGTCGCTGCGTATATGATGCGATGAGTAAATAAACAAATACGCAAGGGGAACGCATGAAGGTTATCGC
TGTACTTAACCAGAAAGGCGGGTCAGGCAAGACGACCATCGCAACCCATCTAGCCCGCGCCCTGCAACTC
GCCGGGGCCGATGTTCTGTTAGTCGATTCCGATCCCCAGGGCAGTGCCCGCGATTGGGCGGCCGTGCGGG
AAGATCAACCGCTAACCGTTGTCGGCATCGACCGCCCGACGATTGACCGCGACGTGAAGGCCATCGGCCG
GCGCGACTTCGTAGTGATCGACGGAGCGCCCCAGGCGGCGGACTTGGCTGTGTCCGCGATCAAGGCAGCC
GACTTCGTGCTGATTCCGGTGCAGCCAAGCCCTTACGACATATGGGCCACCGCCGACCTGGTGGAGCTGG
TTAAGCAGCGCATTGAGGTCACGGATGGAAGGCTACAAGCGGCCTTTGTCGTGTCGCGGGCGATCAAAGG
CACGCGCATCGGCGGTGAGGTTGCCGAGGCGCTGGCCGGGTACGAGCTGCCCATTCTTGAGTCCCGTATC
ACGCAGCGCGTGAGCTACCCAGGCACTGCCGCCGCCGGCACAACCGTTCTTGAATCAGAACCCGAGGGCG
ACGCTGCCCGCGAGGTCCAGGCGCTGGCCGCTGAAATTAAATCAAAACTCATTTGAGTTAATGAGGTAAA
GAGAAAATGAGCAAAAGCACAAACACGCTAAGTGCCGGCCGTCCGAGCGCACGCAGCAGCAAGGCTGCAA
CGTTGGCCAGCCTGGCAGACACGCCAGCCATGAAGCGGGTCAACTTTCAGTTGCCGGCGGAGGATCACAC
CAAGCTGAAGATGTACGCGGTACGCCAAGGCAAGACCATTACCGAGCTGCTATCTGAATACATCGCGCAG
CTACCAGAGTAAATGAGCAAATGAATAAATGAGTAGATGAATTTTAGCGGCTAAAGGAGGCGGCATGGAA
AATCAAGAACAACCAGGCACCGACGCCGTGGAATGCCCCATGTGTGGAGGAACGGGCGGTTGGCCAGGCG
TAAGCGGCTGGGTTGCCTGCCGGCCCTGCAATGGCACTGGAACCCCCAAGCCCGAGGAATCGGCGTGAGC
GGTCGCAAACCATCCGGCCCGGTACAAATCGGCGCGGCGCTGGGTGATGACCTGGTGGAGAAGTTGAAGG
CCGCGCAGGCCGCCCAGCGGCAACGCATCGAGGCAGAAGCACGCCCCGGTGAATCGTGGCAAGCGGCCGC
TGATCGAATCCGCAAAGAATCCCGGCAACCGCCGGCAGCCGGTGCGCCGTCGATTAGGAAGCCGCCCAAG
GGCGACGAGCAACCAGATTTTTTCGTTCCGATGCTCTATGACGTGGGCACCCGCGATAGTCGCAGCATCA
TGGACGTGGCCGTTTTCCGTCTGTCGAAGCGTGACCGACGAGCTGGCGAGGTGATCCGCTACGAGCTTCC
AGACGGGCACGTAGAGGTTTCCGCAGGGCCGGCCGGCATGGCCAGTGTGTGGGATTACGACCTGGTACTG
ATGGCGGTTTCCCATCTAACCGAATCCATGAACCGATACCGGGAAGGGAAGGGAGACAAGCCCGGCCGCG
TGTTCCGTCCACACGTTGCGGACGTACTCAAGTTCTGCCGGCGAGCCGATGGCGGAAAGCAGAAAGACGA
CCTGGTAGAAACCTGCATTCGGTTAAACACCACGCACGTTGCCATGCAGCGTACGAAGAAGGCCAAGAAC
GGCCGCCTGGTGACGGTATCCGAGGGTGAAGCCTTGATTAGCCGCTACAAGATCGTAAAGAGCGAAACCG
GGCGGCCGGAGTACATCGAGATCGAGCTAGCTGATTGGATGTACCGCGAGATCACAGAAGGCAAGAACCC
GGACGTGCTGACGGTTCACCCCGATTACTTTTTGATCGATCCCGGCATCGGCCGTTTTCTCTACCGCCTG
GCACGCCGCGCCGCAGGCAAGGCAGAAGCCAGATGGTTGTTCAAGACGATCTACGAACGCAGTGGCAGCG
CCGGAGAGTTCAAGAAGTTCTGTTTCACCGTGCGCAAGCTGATCGGGTCAAATGACCTGCCGGAGTACGA
TTTGAAGGAGGAGGCGGGGCAGGCTGGCCCGATCCTAGTCATGCGCTACCGCAACCTGATCGAGGGCGAA
GCATCCGCCGGTTCCTAATGTACGGAGCAGATGCTAGGGCAAATTGCCCTAGCAGGGGAAAAAGGTCGAA
AAGGTCTCTTTCCTGTGGATAGCACGTACATTGGGAACCCAAAGCCGTACATTGGGAACCGGAACCCGTA
CATTGGGAACCCAAAGCCGTACATTGGGAACCGGTCACACATGTAAGTGACTGATATAAAAGAGAAAAAA
GGCGATTTTTCCGCCTAAAACTCTTTAAAACTTATTAAAACTCTTAAAACCCGCCTGGCCTGTGCATAAC
TGTCTGGCCAGCGCACAGCCGAAGAGCTGCAAAAAGCGCCTACCCTTCGGTCGCTGCGCTCCCTACGCCC
CGCCGCTTCGCGTCGGCCTATCGCGGCCGCTGGCCGCTCAAAAATGGCTGGCCTACGGCCAGGCAATCTA
CCAGCGCGCGGACAAGCTAGGATTGGCAGGATATATTCAGTTGTAAATGCGAGCTGTTGGCTGGCTGGTG
GCAGGATATATTCAGTTGTAAATAAATTGACGCTTAGACAACTTAATAACACATTGCGGACGTTTTTAAT
GTACTGAATTAACGCCGAATTAATTCGAGCTCTTCTAGAGATCTGATAATTTATTTGAAAATTCATAAGA
AAAGCAAACGTTACATGAATTGATGAAACAATACAAAGACAGATAAAGCCACGCACATTTAGGATATTGG
CCGAGATTACTGAATATTGAGTAAGATCACGGAATTTCTGACAGGAGCATGTCTTCAATTCAGCCCAAAT
GGCAGTTGAAATACTCAAACCGCCCCATATGCAGGAGCGGATCATTCATTGTTTGTTTGGTTGCCTTTGC
CAACATGGGAGTCCAAGATTCTGCAGTCAAATCTCGGTGACGGGCAGGACCGGACGGGGCGGTACCGGCA
GGCTGAAGTCCAGCTGCCAGAAACCCACGTCATGCCAGTTCCCGTGCTTGAAGCCGGCCGCCCGCAGCAT
GCCGCGGGGGGCATATCCGAGCGCCTCGTGCATGCGCACGCTCGGGTCGTTGGGCAGCCCGATGACAGCG
ACCACGCTCTTGAAGCCCTGTGCCTCCAGGGACTTCAGCAGGTGGGTGTAGAGCGTGGAGCCCAGTCCCG
TCCGCTGGTGGCGGGGGGAGACGTACACGGTCGACTCGGCCGTCCAGTCGTAGGCGTTGCGTGCCTTCCA
GGGGCCAGCGTAGGCGATGCCGGCGACCTCGCCGTCCACCTCGGCGACGAGCCAGGGATAGCGCTCCCGC
AGACGGACGAGGTCGTCCGTCCACTCCTGCGGTTCCTGCGGCTCGGTACGGAAGTTGACCGTGCTTGTCT
CGATGTAGTGGTTGACGATGGTGCAGACCGCCGGCATGTCCGCCTCGGTGGCACGGCGGATGTCGGCCGG
GCGTCGTTCTGGGCTCATCGATTCGATTTGGTGTATCGAGATTGGTTATGAAATTCAGATGCTAGTGTAA
TGTATTGGTAATTTGGGAAGATATAATAGGAAGCAAGGCTATTTATCCATTTCTGAAAAGGCGAAATGGC
GTCACCGCGAGCGTCACGCGCATTCCGTTCTTGCTGTAAAGCGTTGTTTGGTACACTTTTGACTAGCGAG
GCTTGGCGTGTCAGCGTATCTATTCAAAAGTCGTTAATGGCTGCGGATCAAGAAAAAGTTGGAATAGAAA
CAGAATACCCGCGAAATTCAGGCCCGGTTGCCATGTCCTACACGCCGAAATAAACGACCAAATTAGTAGA
AAAATAAAAACTGACTCGGATACTTACGTCACGTCTTGCGCACTGATTTGAAAAATCTCAGCTCGAGGAC
TAGAGCCAAGCTGATCTCCTTTGCCCCGGAGATCACCATGGACGACTTTCTCTATCTCTACGATCTAGGA
AGAAAGTTCGACGGAGAAGGTGACGATACCATGTTCACCACCGATAATGAGAAGATTAGCCTCTTCAATT
TCAGAAAGAATGCTGACCCACAGATGGTTAGAGAGGCTTACGCGGCAGGTCTCATCAAGACGATCTACCC
GAGTAATAATCTCCAGGAGATCAAATACCTTCCCAAGAAGGTTAAAGATGCAGTCAAAAGATTCAGGACT
AACTGCATCAAGAACACAGAGAAAGATATATTTCTCAAGATCAGAAGTACTATTCCAGTATGGACGATTC
AAGGCTTGCTTCATAAACCAAGGCAAGTAATAGAGATTGGAGTCTCTAAGAAAGTAGTTCCTACTGAATC
AAAGGCCATGGAGTCAAAAATTCAGATCGAGGATCTAACAGAACTCGCCGTGAAGACTGGCGAACAGTTC
ATACAGAGTCTTTTACGACTCAATGACAAGAAGAAAATCTTCGTCAACATGGTGGAGCACGACACTCTCG
TCTACTCCAAGAATATCAAAGATACAGTCTCAGAAGACCAAAGGGCTATTGAGACTTTTCAACAAAGGGT
AATATCGGGAAACCTCCTCGGATTCCATTGCCCAGCTATCTGTCACTTCATCAAAAGGACAGTAGAAAAG
GAAGGTGGCACCTACAAATGCCATCATTGCGATAAAGGAAAGGCTATCGTTCAAGATGCCTCTGCCGACA
GTGGTCCCAAAGATGGACCCCCACCCACGAGGAGCATCGTGGAAAAAGAAGACGTTCCAACCACGTCTTC
AAAGCAAGTGGATTGATGTGATATCTCCACTGACGTAAGGGATGACGCACAATCCCACTATCCTTCGCAA
TGAGACTTTTCAACAAAGGGTAATATCGGGAAACCTCCTCGGATTCCATTGCCCAGCTATCTGTCACTTC
ATCAAAAGGACAGTAGAAAAGGAAGGTGGCACCTACAAATGCCATCATTGCGATAAAGGAAAGGCTATCG
TTCAAGATGCCTCTGCCGACAGTGGTCCCAAAGATGGACCCCCACCCACGAGGAGCATCGTGGAAAAAGA
AGACGTTCCAACCACGTCTTCAAAGCAAGTGGATTGATGTGATATCTCCACTGACGTAAGGGATGACGCA
CAATCCCACTATCCTTCGCAAGACCCTTCCTCTATATAAGGAAGTTCATTTCATTTGGAGAGAGGCCTAT
TTTTACAACAATTACCAACAACAACAAACAACAAACAACATTACAATTACTATTTACAATTACAGGCCTC
CCGGGACCATGGCTTCCAAGGTATATGATCCCGAACAGAGAAAGAGGATGATCACTGGTCCTCAGTGGTG
GGCTAGGTGTAAGCAGATGAATGTTCTTGATTCATTCATCAATTACTACGATTCTGAGAAGCATGCTGAG
AATGCTGTTATCTTCCTTCATGGTAATGCAGCTTCTTCTTACCTCTGGAGACATGTTGTTCCTCATATCG
AGCCTGTTGCTAGATGTATCATTCCTGATCTCATTGGAATGGGAAAGTCTGGAAAGTCTGGAAATGGATC
TTACAGATTATTAGATCATTACAAGTACCTTACTGCTTGGTTCGAGCTTCTTAACCTTCCTAAGAAGATT
ATTTTTGTTGGACATGATTGGGGAGCTTGTCTTGCTTTCCACTACTCTTACGAGCACCAGGATAAGATTA
AGGCTATTGTTCACGCTGAGTCTGTTGTTGATGTTATTGAGTCTTGGGATGAATGGCCTGATATTGAAGA
AGATATTGCTCTCATCAAGTCTGAAGAAGGAGAAAAGATGGTTCTCGAAAACAACTTCTTCGTTGAGACT
ATGCTTCCATCTAAGATCATGAGGAAGCTTGAGCCAGAGGAGTTCGCTGCTTACTTGGAACCTTTCAAGG
AGAAAGGAGAGGTTAGGAGACCTACTCTTTCTTGGCCAAGAGAGATTCCACTTGTTAAGGGAGGAAAGCC
AGATGTGGTTCAGATTGTGAGAAACTACAACGCCTACCTTAGAGCTTCTGATGATTTGCCAAAGATGTTC
ATTGAGAGTGATCCAGGTTTCTTTAGCAACGCTATCGTTGAAGGTGCTAAGAAGTTTCCAAACACTGAGT
TTGTGAAGGTCAAGGGTTTGCATTTCTCTCAGGAGGATGCTCCTGATGAGATGGGTAAATACATCAAATC
TTTCGTGGAGAGAGTTTTGAAGAACGAGCAGGGGTCAGGAAGCGAAACACCAGGAACATCAGAAAGTGCA
ACACCAGAATCTGGATCCGGCTCTGAAACTCCTGGTACTAGTGAATCGGCTACCCCTGAATCAGGGTCCT
GATCACGGCCATGCTAGAGTCCGCAAAAATCACCAGTCTCTCTCTACAAATCTATCTCTCTCTATTTTTC
TCCAGAATAATGTGTGAGTAGTTCCCAGATAAGGGAATTAGGGTTCTTATAGGGTTTCGCTCATGTGTTG
AGCATATAAGAAACCCTTAGTATGTATTTGTATTTGTAAAATACTTCTATCAATAAAATTTCTAATTCCT
AAAACCAAAATCCAGTGACCTGGTAACCTGGCAGGATATATGCGGTTGTAATTTTGGCAGGATATATGCG
GTTGTAATTCATTTTTATTGTCTAAATTTCTGTATTTGTTTGTTTGCAATTAGATCCACGTTGTGTCTCA
AAATCTCTGATGTTACATTGCACAAGATAAAAATATATCATCATGAACAATAAAACTGTCTGCTTACATA
AACAGTAATACAAGGGGTGTTATGAGCCATATTCAACGGGAAACGTCGAGGCCGCGATTAAATTCCAACA
TGGATGCTGATTTATATGGGTATAAATGGGCTCGCGATAATGTCGGGCAATCAGGTGCGACAATCTATCG
CTTGTATGGGAAGCCCGATGCGCCAGAGTTGTTTCTGAAACATGGCAAAGGTAGCGTTGCCAATGATGTT
ACAGATGAGATGGTCAGACTAAACTGGCTGACGGAATTTATGCCTCTTCCGACCATCAAGCATTTTATCC
GTACTCCTGATGATGCATGGTTACTCACCACTGCGATCCCCGGAAAAACAGCATTCCAGGTATTAGAAGA
ATATCCTGATTCAGGTGAAAATATTGTTGATGCGCTGGCAGTGTTCCTGCGCCGGTTGCATTCGATTCCT
GTTTGTAATTGTCCTTTTAACAGCGATCGCGTATTTCGTCTCGCTCAGGCGCAATCACGAATGAATAACG
GTTTGGTTGATGCGAGTGATTTTGATGACGAGCGTAATGGCTGGCCTGTTGAACAAGTCTGGAAAGAAAT
GCATAAACTTTTGCCATTCTCACCGGATTCAGTCGTCACTCATGGTGATTTCTCACTTGATAACCTTATT
TTTGACGAGGGGAAATTAATAGGTTGTATTGATGTTGGACGAGTCGGAATCGCAGACCGATACCAGGATC
TTGCCATCCTATGGAACTGCCTCGGTGAGTTTTCTCCTTCATTACAGAAACGGCTTTTTCAAAAATATGG
TATTGATAATCCTGATATGAATAAATTGCAGTTTCATTTGATGCTCGATGAGTTTTTCTAATCAGAATTG
GTTAATTGGTTGTAACACTGGCAGAGCATTACGCTGACTTGACGGGACGGCGCAAGCTCATGACCAAAAT
CCCTTAACGTGAGTTACGCGTCGTTCCACTGAGCGTCAGACCCCGTAGAAAAGATCAAAGGATCTTC
Features (pLannotate 1.2.2; 15 found; start..end, strand, type, name):
      1..589     +  rep_origin     ori: high-copy-number ColE1/pMB1/pBR322/pUC origin of replication
    827..1456    +  CDS            pVS1 StaA: stability protein from the Pseudomonas plasmid pVS1 (Heeb et al., 2000)
   1885..2958    +  CDS            pVS1 RepA: replication protein from the Pseudomonas plasmid pVS1 (Heeb et al., 2000)
   3024..3218    +  rep_origin     pVS1 oriV: origin of replication for the Pseudomonas plasmid pVS1 (Heeb et al., 2000)
   3385..3408    +  misc_feature   LB T-DNA repeat: left border repeat from octopine Ach5 T-DNA
   3430..3453    +  misc_feature   LB T-DNA repeat: left border repeat from octopine Ach5 T-DNA
   3545..3797    -  terminator     MAS terminator: mannopine synthase terminator
   3810..4358    -  CDS            bar: PAT_STRHY - Experimental evidence at protein level: Swiss-Prot protein existence level 1. Inactivates phosphinothricin (PPT) by transfer of an acetyl group from acetyl CoA. Can also acetylate demethylphosphinothricin but not PTT or glutamate. This enzyme is an effector of phosphinothricin tripeptide (PTT or bialaphos) resistance. From Streptomyces hygroscopicus. Introduced by genetic manipulation and expressed in glufosinate-tolerant maize by Dekalb Genetics.
   4364..4744    -  promoter       MAS promoter: mannopine synthase promoter (Velten et al., 1984)
   5370..5670    +  promoter       CaMV 35S promoter (fragment): strong constitutive promoter from cauliflower mosaic virus
   5671..6012    +  promoter       CaMV 35S promoter: strong constitutive promoter from cauliflower mosaic virus
   6028..6083    +  misc_feature   TMV Ω: translational enhancer from the tobacco mosaic virus 5'-leader sequence (Gallie et al., 1988)
   6099..7031    +  CDS            LUCI_RENRE: Experimental evidence at protein level: Swiss-Prot protein existence level 1. Upon binding the substrate, the enzyme catalyzes an oxygenation, producing a very short-lived hydroperoxide that cyclizes into a dioxetanone structure, which collapses, releasing a CO(2) molecule. The spontaneous breakdown of the dioxetanone releases the energy (about 50 kcal/mole) that is necessary to generate the excited state of the coelenteramide product, which is the singlet form of the monoanion. In vivo the product undergoes the process of nonradiative energy transfer to an accessory protein, a green fluoresce
   7207..7366    +  polyA_signal   CaMV poly(A) signal (fragment): cauliflower mosaic virus polyadenylation signal
   7582..8391    +  CDS            KanR: aminoglycoside phosphotransferase; aph(3')-Ia; confers resistance to kanamycin in bacteria or G418 (Geneticin®) in eukaryotes
