[The description below was written by a language model from this plasmid's Addgene catalogue record and pLannotate feature annotations shown in this document.]
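Description:
pAVEC1_N-Renilla is an empty-backbone binary vector for Agrobacterium-mediated plant transformation, designed for stable expression of proteins fused at their N terminus to Renilla luciferase. According to the record, the backbone was assembled from fragments of pENTR, pEG103 and an NPTII source. The 8.5 kb plasmid carries a high-copy ColE1/pUC-type origin for propagation in E. coli, together with the pVS1 replication module (oriV, RepA and the StaA stability protein), which supports maintenance in Agrobacterium. A kanamycin resistance gene of the aph(3')-Ia type provides bacterial selection.

Two left border repeats of octopine-type T-DNA are annotated. No right border appears in the automated feature table, although one would be expected in a functional binary vector. Downstream of the left border lies the plant selection cassette, in reverse orientation: the bar gene, encoding phosphinothricin acetyltransferase, sits between the mannopine synthase promoter and terminator. It confers glufosinate (Basta/bialaphos) resistance on transformed plants, and the depositor describes this cassette as occupying a secondary locus.

The main expression unit uses a CaMV 35S promoter annotated as a fragment followed by a full copy, consistent with a duplicated-enhancer arrangement. This is followed by the TMV Ω translational enhancer, the Renilla luciferase coding sequence and a CaMV polyadenylation signal. No gene is present in the primary locus. A coding sequence of interest would be placed in the gap between the luciferase and the poly(A) signal to create the fusion, though the cloning site itself is not annotated. The resulting fusions provide a luminescent readout in plants.
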