Addgene plasmid #231275: pAVEC1_N-Renilla
Purpose: (Empty Backbone) For stably expressing fusion proteins with N terminally tagged Renilla luciferase in plants
Depositing lab: Jacob Brunkard. Depositing organization: University of Wisconsin, Madison. Publication: Seamless, modular binary vectors for plant cell and molecular biology. Greenhalgh R, Horner W, Klimpel KA, Chatterjee S, Scarpin MR, Brunkard JO. Plant Biotechnol J. 2025 Jun 26. doi: 10.1111/pbi.70233. PubMed 40574375.
Backbone
  Vector backbone: Backbone assembled from fragments of pENTR, pEG103, and NPTII
  Vector type: Plant Expression, Luciferase
  Selectable markers: Basta
  Tag / fusion protein: Renilla (N terminal on insert)
Growth in bacteria
  Bacterial resistance: Kanamycin, 50 μg/mL
  Growth temperature: 37°C
  Growth strain: DH5alpha
  Copy number: Unknown
Gene/Insert
  Gene/Insert name: None
  Mutation: N/A
  Tag / fusion protein: Renilla (N terminal on insert)
Terms and licenses: Academic/Nonprofit Terms; Industry Terms: Not Available to Industry
Depositor comments: No gene inserted in primary locus, this is a vector backbone. pAVEC1 has a bialaphos resistance (BAR) cassette inserted in a secondary locus for glufosinate selection during plant transformation.
How to cite: pAVEC1_N-Renilla was a gift from Jacob Brunkard (Addgene plasmid # 231275 ; http://n2t.net/addgene:231275 ; RRID:Addgene_231275)
